>Addgene plasmid #174144 | pKHH030_sgRB1#1 | addgene full sequence | sequence record 342335 | Addgene NGS Result
GTTGGAGGTCGCTGAGTAGTGCGCGAGCAAAATTTAAGCTACAACAAGGCAAGGCTTGACCGACAATTGC
ATGAAGAATCTGCTTAGGGTTAGGCGTTTTGCGCTGCTTCGCGATGTACGGGCCAGATATACGCGTTGAC
ATTGATTATTGACTAGTTATTAATAGTAATCAATTACGGGGTCATTAGTTCATAGCCCATATATGGAGTT
CCGCGTTACATAACTTACGGTAAATGGCCCGCCTGGCTGACCGCCCAACGACCCCCGCCCATTGACGTCA
ATAATGACGTATGTTCCCATAGTAACGCCAATAGGGACTTTCCATTGACGTCAATGGGTGGAGTATTTAC
GGTAAACTGCCCACTTGGCAGTACATCAAGTGTATCATATGCCAAGTACGCCCCCTATTGACGTCAATGA
CGGTAAATGGCCCGCCTGGCATTATGCCCAGTACATGACCTTATGGGACTTTCCTACTTGGCAGTACATC
TACGTATTAGTCATCGCTATTACCATGGTGATGCGGTTTTGGCAGTACATCAATGGGCGTGGATAGCGGT
TTGACTCACGGGGATTTCCAAGTCTCCACCCCATTGACGTCAATGGGAGTTTGTTTTGGCACCAAAATCA
ACGGGACTTTCCAAAATGTCGTAACAACTCCGCCCCATTGACGCAAATGGGCGGTAGGCGTGTACGGTGG
GAGGTCTATATAAGCAGCGCGTTTTGCCTGTACTGGGTCTCTCTGGTTAGACCAGATCTGAGCCTGGGAG
CTCTCTGGCTAACTAGGGAACCCACTGCTTAAGCCTCAATAAAGCTTGCCTTGAGTGCTTCAAGTAGTGT
GTGCCCGTCTGTTGTGTGACTCTGGTAACTAGAGATCCCTCAGACCCTTTTAGTCAGTGTGGAAAATCTC
TAGCAGTGGCGCCCGAACAGGGACTTGAAAGCGAAAGGGAAACCAGAGGAGCTCTCTCGACGCAGGACTC
GGCTTGCTGAAGCGCGCACGGCAAGAGGCGAGGGGCGGCGACTGGTGAGTACGCCAAAAATTTTGACTAG
CGGAGGCTAGAAGGAGAGAGATGGGTGCGAGAGCGTCAGTATTAAGCGGGGGAGAATTAGATCGCGATGG
GAAAAAATTCGGTTAAGGCCAGGGGGAAAGAAAAAATATAAATTAAAACATATAGTATGGGCAAGCAGGG
AGCTAGAACGATTCGCAGTTAATCCTGGCCTGTTAGAAACATCAGAAGGCTGTAGACAAATACTGGGACA
GCTACAACCATCCCTTCAGACAGGATCAGAAGAACTTAGATCATTATATAATACAGTAGCAACCCTCTAT
TGTGTGCATCAAAGGATAGAGATAAAAGACACCAAGGAAGCTTTAGACAAGATAGAGGAAGAGCAAAACA
AAAGTAAGACCACCGCACAGCAAGCGGCCGGCCGCTGATCTTCAGACCTGGAGGAGGAGATATGAGGGAC
AATTGGAGAAGTGAATTATATAAATATAAAGTAGTAAAAATTGAACCATTAGGAGTAGCACCCACCAAGG
CAAAGAGAAGAGTGGTGCAGAGAGAAAAAAGAGCAGTGGGAATAGGAGCTTTGTTCCTTGGGTTCTTGGG
AGCAGCAGGAAGCACTATGGGCGCAGCGTCAATGACGCTGACGGTACAGGCCAGACAATTATTGTCTGGT
ATAGTGCAGCAGCAGAACAATTTGCTGAGGGCTATTGAGGCGCAACAGCATCTGTTGCAACTCACAGTCT
GGGGCATCAAGCAGCTCCAGGCAAGAATCCTGGCTGTGGAAAGATACCTAAAGGATCAACAGCTCCTGGG
GATTTGGGGTTGCTCTGGAAAACTCATTTGCACCACTGCTGTGCCTTGGAATGCTAGTTGGAGTAATAAA
TCTCTGGAACAGATTTGGAATCACACGACCTGGATGGAGTGGGACAGAGAAATTAACAATTACACAAGCT
TAATACACTCCTTAATTGAAGAATCGCAAAACCAGCAAGAAAAGAATGAACAAGAATTATTGGAATTAGA
TAAATGGGCAAGTTTGTGGAATTGGTTTAACATAACAAATTGGCTGTGGTATATAAAATTATTCATAATG
ATAGTAGGAGGCTTGGTAGGTTTAAGAATAGTTTTTGCTGTACTTTCTATAGTGAATAGAGTTAGGCAGG
GATATTCACCATTATCGTTTCAGACCCACCTCCCAACCCCGAGGGGACCCGACAGGCCCGAAGGAATAGA
AGAAGAAGGTGGAGAGAGAGACAGAGACAGATCCATTCGATTAGTGAACGGATCGGCACTGCGTGCGCCA
ATTCTGCAGACAAATGGCAGTATTCATCCACAATTTTAAAAGAAAAGGGGGGATTGGGGGGTACAGTGCA
GGGGAAAGAATAGTAGACATAATAGCAACAGACATACAAACTAAAGAATTACAAAAACAAATTACAAAAA
TTCAAAATTTTCGGGTTTATTACAGGGACAGCAGAGATCCAGTTTGGTTAGTACCGGGCCCGCTCTCGAG
GCGGCCGCGAGGGCCTATTTCCCATGATTCCTTCATATTTGCATATACGATACAAGGCTGTTAGAGAGAT
AATTGGAATTAATTTGACTGTAAACACAAAGATATTAGTACAAAATACGTGACGTAGAAAGTAATAATTT
CTTGGGTAGTTTGCAGTTTTAAAATTATGTTTTAAAATGGACTATCATATGCTTACCGTAACTTGAAAGT
ATTTCGATTTCTTGGCTTTATATATCTTGTGGAAAGGACGAAACACCGGGAGAAAGTTTCATCTGGTTTA
AGAGCTAAGCTGGAAACAGCATAGCAAGTTTAAATAAGGCTAGTCCGTTATCAACTTGAAAAAGTGGCAC
CGAGTCGGTGCTTTTTTTCCTAGGGGATCCATTATCTAGAGCGTGGATAACCGTATTACCGCCATGCATG
TGCCCGTCAGTGGGCAGAGCGCACATCGCCCACAGTCCCCGAGAAGTTGGGGGGAGGGGTCGGCAATTGA
ACCGGTGCCTAGAGAAGGTGGCGCGGGGTAAACTGGGAAAGTGATGTCGTGTACTGGCTCCGCCTTTTTC
CCGAGGGTGGGGGAGAACCGTATATAAGTGCAGTAGTCGCCGTGAACGTTCTTTTTCGCAACGGGTTTGC
CGCCAGAACACAGGTAAGTGCCGTGTGTGGTTCCCGCGGGCCTGGCCTCTTTACGGGTTATGGCCCTTGC
GTGCCTTGAATTACTTCCACCTGGCTGCAGTACGTGATTCTTGATCCCGAGCTTCGGGTTGGAAGTGGGT
GGGAGAGTTCGAGGCCTTGCGCTTAAGGAGCCCCTTCGCCTCGTGCTTGAGTTGAGGCCTGGCCTGGGCG
CTGGGGCCGCCGCGTGCGAATCTGGTGGCACCTTCGCGCCTGTCTCGCTGCTTTCGATAAGTCTCTAGCC
ATTTAAAATTTTTGATGACCTGCTGCGACGCTTTTTTTCTGGCAAGATAGTCTTGTAAATGCGGGCCAAG
ATCTGCACACTGGTATTTCGGTTTTTGGGGCCGCGGGCGGCGACGGGGCCCGTGCGTCCCAGCGCACATG
TTCGGCGAGGCGGGGCCTGCGAGCGCGGCCACCGAGAATCGGACGGGGGTAGTCTCAAGCTGGCCGGCCT
GCTCTGGTGCCTGGCCTCGCGCCGCCGTGTATCGCCCCGCCCTGGGCGGCAAGGCTGGCCCGGTCGGCAC
CAGTTGCGTGAGCGGAAAGATGGCCGCTTCCCGGCCCTGCTGCAGGGAGCTCAAAATGGAGGACGCGGCG
CTCGGGAGAGCGGGCGGGTGAGTCACCCACACAAAGGAAAAGGGCCTTTCCGTCCTCAGCCGTCGCTTCA
TGTGACTCCACGGAGTACCGGGCGCCGTCCAGGCACCTCGATTAGTTCTCGCGCTTTTGGAGTACGTCGT
CTTTAGGTTGGGGGGAGGGGTTTTATGCGATGGAGTTTCCCCACACTGAGTGGGTGGAGACTGAAGTTAG
GCCAGCTTGGCACTTGATGTAATTCTCCTTGGAATTTGCCCTTTTTGAGTTTGGATCTTGGTTCATTCTC
AAGCCTCAGACAGTGGTTCAAAGTTTTTTTCTTCCATTTCAGGTGTCGTGAGCTAGCCCACCATGACCGA
GTACAAGCCCACGGTGCGCCTCGCCACCCGCGACGACGTCCCCCGGGCCGTACGCACCCTCGCCGCCGCG
TTCGCCGACTACCCCGCCACGCGCCACACCGTCGACCCGGACCGCCACATCGAGCGGGTCACCGAGCTGC
AAGAACTCTTCCTCACGCGCGTCGGGCTCGACATCGGCAAGGTGTGGGTCGCGGACGACGGCGCCGCGGT
GGCGGTCTGGACCACGCCGGAGAGCGTCGAAGCGGGGGCGGTGTTCGCCGAGATCGGCCCGCGCATGGCC
GAGTTGAGCGGTTCCCGGCTGGCCGCGCAGCAACAGATGGAAGGCCTCCTGGCGCCGCACCGGCCCAAGG
AGCCCGCGTGGTTCCTGGCCACCGTCGGCGTCTCGCCCGACCACCAGGGCAAGGGTCTGGGCAGCGCCGT
CGTGCTCCCCGGAGTGGAGGCGGCCGAGCGCGCCGGGGTGCCCGCCTTCCTGGAGACCTCCGCGCCCCGC
AACCTCCCCTTCTACGAGCGGCTCGGCTTCACCGTCACCGCCGACGTCGAGGTGCCCGAAGGACCGCGCA
CCTGGTGCATGACCCGCAAGCCCGGTGCCGGATCGGGAGAGGGCAGAGGAAGTCTGCTAACATGCGGTGA
CGTCGAGGAGAATCCTGGCCCACCGGTCGCCACCATGGTGAGCAAGGGCGAGGAGCTGTTCACCGGGGTG
GTGCCCATCCTGGTCGAGCTGGACGGCGACGTAAACGGCCACAAGTTCAGCGTGTCTGGCGAGGGCGAGG
GCGATGCCACCTACGGCAAGCTGACCCTGAAGTTCATCTGCACCACCGGCAAGCTGCCCGTGCCCTGGCC
CACCCTCGTGACCACCCTGACCTACGGCGTGCAGTGCTTCAGCCGCTACCCCGACCACATGAAGCAGCAC
GACTTCTTCAAGTCCGCCATGCCCGAAGGCTACGTCCAGGAGCGCACCATCTTCTTCAAGGACGACGGCA
ACTACAAGACCCGCGCCGAGGTGAAGTTCGAGGGCGACACCCTGGTGAACCGCATCGAGCTGAAGGGCAT
CGACTTCAAGGAGGACGGCAACATCCTGGGGCACAAGCTGGAGTACAACTACAACAGCCACAACGTCTAT
ATCATGGCCGACAAGCAGAAGAACGGCATCAAGGCGAACTTCAAGATCCGCCACAACATCGAGGACGGCA
GCGTGCAGCTCGCCGACCACTACCAGCAGAACACCCCCATCGGCGACGGCCCCGTGCTGCTGCCCGACAA
CCACTACCTGAGCACCCAGTCCGCCCTGAGCAAAGACCCCAACGAGAAGCGCGATCACATGGTCCTGCTG
GAGTTCGTGACCGCCGCCGGGATCACTCTCGGCATGGACGAGCTGTACAAGTAATAAGAATTCGTCGAGG
GACCTAATAACTTCGTATAGCATACATTATACGAAGTTATACATGTTTAAGGGTTCCGGTTCCACTAGGT
ACAATTCGATATCAAGCTTATCGATAATCAACCTCTGGATTACAAAATTTGTGAAAGATTGACTGGTATT
CTTAACTATGTTGCTCCTTTTACGCTATGTGGATACGCTGCTTTAATGCCTTTGTATCATGCTATTGCTT
CCCGTATGGCTTTCATTTTCTCCTCCTTGTATAAATCCTGGTTGCTGTCTCTTTATGAGGAGTTGTGGCC
CGTTGTCAGGCAACGTGGCGTGGTGTGCACTGTGTTTGCTGACGCAACCCCCACTGGTTGGGGCATTGCC
ACCACCTGTCAGCTCCTTTCCGGGACTTTCGCTTTCCCCCTCCCTATTGCCACGGCGGAACTCATCGCCG
CCTGCCTTGCCCGCTGCTGGACAGGGGCTCGGCTGTTGGGCACTGACAATTCCGTGGTGTTGTCGGGGAA
ATCATCGTCCTTTCCTTGGCTGCTCGCCTGTGTTGCCACCTGGATTCTGCGCGGGACGTCCTTCTGCTAC
GTCCCTTCGGCCCTCAATCCAGCGGACCTTCCTTCCCGCGGCCTGCTGCCGGCTCTGCGGCCTCTTCCGC
GACTTCGCCTTCGCCCTCAGACGAGTCGGATCTCCCTTTGGGCCGCCTCCCCGCATCGATACCGTCGACC
TCGATCGAGACCTAGAAAAACATGGAGCAATCACAAGTAGCAATACAGCAGCTACCAATGCTGATTGTGC
CTGGCTAGAAGCACAAGAGGAGGAGGAGGTGGGTTTTCCAGTCACACCTCAGGTACCTTTAAGACCAATG
ACTTACAAGGCAGCTGTAGATCTTAGCCACTTTTTAAAAGAAAAGGGGGGACTGGAAGGGCTAATTCACT
CCCAACGAAGTCAAGATATCCTTGATCTGTGGATCTACCACACACAAGGCTACTTCCCTGATTGGCAGAA
CTACACACCAGGGCCAGGGATCAGATATCCACTGACCTTTGGATGGTGCTACAAGCTAGTACCAGTTGAG
CAAGAGAAGGTAGAAGAAGCCAATGAAGGAGAGAACACCCGCTTGTTACACCCTGTGAGCCTGCATGGGA
TGGATGACCCGGAGAGAGAAGTATTAGAGTGGAGGTTTGACAGCCGCCTAGCATTTCATCACATGGCCCG
AGAGCTGCATCCGGACTGTACTGGGTCTCTCTGGTTAGACCAGATCTGAGCCTGGGAGCTCTCTGGCTAA
CTAGGGAACCCACTGCTTAAGCCTCAATAAAGCTTGCCTTGAGTGCTTCAAGTAGTGTGTGCCCGTCTGT
TGTGTGACTCTGGTAACTAGAGATCCCTCAGACCCTTTTAGTCAGTGTGGAAAATCTCTAGCAGCATGTG
AGCAAAAGGCCAGCAAAAGGCCAGGAACCGTAAAAAGGCCGCGTTGCTGGCGTTTTTCCATAGGCTCCGC
CCCCCTGACGAGCATCACAAAAATCGACGCTCAAGTCAGAGGTGGCGAAACCCGACAGGACTATAAAGAT
ACCAGGCGTTTCCCCCTGGAAGCTCCCTCGTGCGCTCTCCTGTTCCGACCCTGCCGCTTACCGGATACCT
GTCCGCCTTTCTCCCTTCGGGAAGCGTGGCGCTTTCTCATAGCTCACGCTGTAGGTATCTCAGTTCGGTG
TAGGTCGTTCGCTCCAAGCTGGGCTGTGTGCACGAACCCCCCGTTCAGCCCGACCGCTGCGCCTTATCCG
GTAACTATCGTCTTGAGTCCAACCCGGTAAGACACGACTTATCGCCACTGGCAGCAGCCACTGGTAACAG
GATTAGCAGAGCGAGGTATGTAGGCGGTGCTACAGAGTTCTTGAAGTGGTGGCCTAACTACGGCTACACT
AGAAGAACAGTATTTGGTATCTGCGCTCTGCTGAAGCCAGTTACCTTCGGAAAAAGAGTTGGTAGCTCTT
GATCCGGCAAACAAACCACCGCTGGTAGCGGTGGTTTTTTTGTTTGCAAGCAGCAGATTACGCGCAGAAA
AAAAGGATCTCAAGAAGATCCTTTGATCTTTTCTACGGGGTCTGACGCTCGTGGAACGAAAACTCACGTT
AAGGGATTTTGGTCATGAGATTATCAAAAAGGATCTTCACCTAGATCCTTTTAAATTAAAAATGAAGTTT
TAAATCAATCTAAAGTATATATGAGTAAACTTGGTCTGACAGTTACCAATGCTTAATCAGTGAGGCACCT
ATCTCAGCGATCTGTCTATTTCGTTCATCCATAGTTGCCTGACTCCCCGTCGTGTAGATAACTACGATAC
GGGAGGGCTTACCATCTGGCCCCAGTGCTGCAATGATACCGCGAGACCCACGCTCACCGGCTCCAGATTT
ATCAGCAATAAACCAGCCAGCCGGAAGGGCCGAGCGCAGAAGTGGTCCTGCAACTTTATCCGCCTCCATC
CAGTCTATTAATTGTTGCCGGGAAGCTAGAGTAAGTAGTTCGCCAGTTAATAGTTTGCGCAACGTTGTTG
CCATTGCTACAGGCATCGTGGTGTCACGCTCGTCGTTTGGTATGGCTTCATTCAGCTCCGGTTCCCAACG
ATCAAGGCGAGTTACATGATCCCCCATGTTGTGCAAAAAAGCGGTTAGCTCCTTCGGTCCTCCGATCGTT
GTCAGAAGTAAGTTGGCCGCAGTGTTATCACTCATGGTTATGGCAGCACTGCATAATTCTCTTACTGTCA
TGCCATCCGTAAGATGCTTTTCTGTGACTGGTGAGTACTCAACCAAGTCATTCTGAGAATAGTGTATGCG
GCGACCGAGTTGCTCTTGCCCGGCGTCAATACGGGATAATACCGCGCCACATAGCAGAACTTTAAAAGTG
CTCATCATTGGAAAACGTTCTTCGGGGCGAAAACTCTCAAGGATCTTACCGCTGTTGAGATCCAGTTCGA
TGTAACCCACTCGTGCACCCAACTGATCTTCAGCATCTTTTACTTTCACCAGCGTTTCTGGGTGAGCAAA
AACAGGAAGGCAAAATGCCGCAAAAAAGGGAATAAGGGCGACACGGAAATGTTGAATACTCATACTCTTC
CTTTTTCAATATTATTGAAGCATTTATCAGGGTTATTGTCTCATGAGCGGATACATATTTGAATGTATTT
AGAAAAATAAACAAATAGGGGTTCCGCGCACATTTCCCCGAAAAGTGCCACCTGACGTCGACGGATCGGG
AGATCTCCCGATCCCCTATGGTGCACTCTCAGTACAATCTGCTCTGATGCCGCATAGTTAAGCCAGTATC
TGCTCCCTGCTTGTGT
Features (pLannotate 1.2.2; 23 found; start..end, strand, type, name):
    138..517     +  enhancer       CMV enhancer: human cytomegalovirus immediate early enhancer
    518..717     +  promoter       CMV promoter: human cytomegalovirus (CMV) immediate early promoter
    735..915     +  LTR            5' LTR (truncated): truncated 5' long terminal repeat (LTR) from HIV-1
    962..1087    +  misc_feature   HIV-1 Ψ: packaging signal of human immunodeficiency virus type 1
   1071..1409    +  CDS            HIV-1 gag (fragment): gag protein from human immunodeficiency virus 1; gag
   1584..1817    +  misc_feature   RRE: The Rev response element (RRE) of HIV-1 allows for Rev-dependent mRNA export from the nucleus to the cytoplasm.
   2194..2294    +  CDS            Rev (fragment): human immunodeficiency virus 1 (HIV-1) Rev protein; rev; enhances nuclear export of unspliced and incompletely spliced viral mRNAs
   2344..2461    +  misc_feature   cPPT/CTS: central polypurine tract and central termination sequence of HIV-1
   2529..2769    +  promoter       U6 promoter: RNA polymerase III promoter for human U6 snRNA
   2814..2881    +  misc_RNA       tracrRNA (fragment): trans-activating CRISPR RNA for the Streptococcus pyogenes CRISPR/Cas9 system
   2940..4111    +  promoter       EF-1α promoter: strong constitutive promoter for human elongation factor EF-1α
   4123..4719    +  CDS            PuroR: puromycin N-acetyltransferase; pac from Streptomyces alboniger; confers resistance to puromycin
   4795..5514    +  CDS            EGFP: the original enhanced GFP (Yang et al., 1996) mammalian codon-optimized
   5537..5570    +  protein_bind   loxP: Cre-mediated recombination occurs in the 8-bp core sequence (GCATACAT). Cre recombinase
   5603..5626    +  misc_feature   MCS (fragment): pBluescript multiple cloning site
   5626..6214    +  misc_feature   WPRE: woodchuck hepatitis virus posttranscriptional regulatory element
   6215..6234    +  misc_feature   MCS (fragment): pBluescript multiple cloning site
   6236..6736    +  CDS            nef (fragment): NEF_HV1LA - Experimental evidence at protein level: Swiss-Prot protein existence level 1. Extracellular Nef protein targets CD4(+) T-lymphocytes for apoptosis by interacting with CXCR4 surface receptors. From Human immunodeficiency virus type 1 group M subtype B (isolate Lai) (HIV-1).
   6743..6923    +  LTR            5' LTR (truncated): truncated 5' long terminal repeat (LTR) from HIV-1
   6985..7573    -  rep_origin     ori: high-copy-number ColE1/pMB1/pBR322/pUC origin of replication
   7743..8603    -  CDS            AmpR: β-lactamase; bla; confers resistance to ampicillin, carbenicillin, and related antibiotics
   8604..8708    -  promoter       AmpR promoter: bla
   8767..8819    -  misc_feature   bom (fragment): basis of mobility region from pBR322
