[The description below was written by a language model from this plasmid's Addgene catalogue record and pLannotate feature annotations shown in this document.]
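Description:
pKHH030_sgRB1#1 is a lentiviral CRISPR guide-RNA vector built on the pKHH030 backbone, about 8.8 kb in the sequenced record, that expresses a single sgRNA targeting the human RB1 (retinoblastoma) gene. It is propagated in E. coli through a high-copy ColE1/pUC-type origin with ampicillin selection from the bla gene. It is grown in a recombination-tolerant strain, as is common for plasmids carrying repeated LTR sequences.

The viral portion begins with a CMV enhancer/promoter fused to a truncated HIV-1 5' LTR, an arrangement that typically drives Tat-independent transcription of the genomic RNA in packaging cells. This is followed by the Ψ packaging signal with a gag fragment, the Rev response element for nuclear export of the unspliced transcript, and the cPPT/CTS element, which improves nuclear import in transduced cells. Within the transfer cassette, a human U6 RNA polymerase III promoter drives the 18-nt RB1 spacer, which was cloned through BbsI sites that were destroyed in the process and is joined to a Streptococcus pyogenes Cas9 guide scaffold.

Downstream, an EF-1α promoter drives puromycin N-acetyltransferase followed by EGFP. The short gap between the two reading frames suggests a linking element, but none is annotated. These markers allow drug selection and fluorescence tracking of transduced cells. A loxP site, a WPRE that enhances transcript expression, a nef fragment and a truncated 3' LTR complete the provirus.

No Cas9 is encoded, so the vector is meant for cells that supply Cas9 separately. Its recorded purpose is delivering a guide against RB1 in human cells, presumably for gene knockout.
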