Addgene plasmid #174144: pKHH030_sgRB1#1
Purpose: Lentiviral vector expressing a sgRNA against the human RB1 gene
Depositing lab: Julien Sage. Depositing organization: Stanford University. Publication: The AMBRA1 E3 ligase adaptor regulates the stability of cyclin D. Chaikovsky AC, Li C, Jeng EE, Loebell S, Lee MC, Murray CW, Cheng R, Demeter J, Swaney DL, Chen SH, Newton BW, Johnson JR, Drainas AP, Shue YT, Seoane JA, Srinivasan P, He A, Yoshida A, Hipkins SQ, McCrea E, Poltorack CD, Krogan NJ, Diehl JA, Kong C, Jackson PK, Curtis C, Petrov DA, Bassik MC, Winslow MM, Sage J. Nature. 2021 Apr;592(7856):794-798. doi: 10.1038/s41586-021-03474-7. Epub 2021 Apr 14. PubMed 33854239.
Backbone
  Vector backbone: pKHH030
  Vector type: Mammalian Expression, Lentiviral, CRISPR
  Selectable markers: Puromycin ; GFP
Growth in bacteria
  Bacterial resistance: Ampicillin, 100 μg/mL
  Growth temperature: 37°C
  Growth strain: NEB Stable
  Copy number: High Copy
Gene/Insert
  Gene/Insert name: RB1 (alt name: rb)
  gRNA/shRNA sequence: GGGAGAAAGTTTCATCTG
  Species: H. sapiens (human)
  Insert size (bp): 18
  GenBank ID: NM_000321.3
  Entrez Gene: RB1 (a.k.a. OSRC, PPP1R130, RB, p105-Rb, p110-RB1, pRb, pp110)
  Promoter: hU6
  Cloning method: Restriction Enzyme; 5′ cloning site BbsI (destroyed during cloning); 3′ cloning site BbsI (destroyed during cloning)
Terms and licenses: Academic/Nonprofit Terms; Industry Terms: Not Available to Industry
How to cite: pKHH030_sgRB1#1 was a gift from Julien Sage (Addgene plasmid # 174144 ; http://n2t.net/addgene:174144 ; RRID:Addgene_174144)
